>Addgene plasmid #123686 | MTK1_024 | addgene full sequence | sequence record 248584 | Addgene NGS Result
CTGTAGCACCGCCTACATACCTCGCTCTGCTAATCCTGTTACCAGTGGCTGCTGCCAGTGGCGATAAGTC
GTGTCTTACCGGGTTGGACTCAAGACGATAGTTACCGGATAAGGCGCAGCGGTCGGGCTGAACGGGGGGT
TCGTGCACACAGCCCAGCTTGGAGCGAACGACCTACACCGAACTGAGATACCTACAGCGTGAGCTATGAG
AAAGCGCCACGCTTCCCGAAGGGAGAAAGGCGGACAGGTATCCGGTAAGCGGCAGGGTCGGAACAGGAGA
GCGCACGAGGGAGCTTCCAGGGGGAAACGCCTGGTATCTTTATAGTCCTGTCGGGTTTCGCCACCTCTGA
CTTGAGCGTCGATTTTTGTGATGCTCGTCAGGGGGGCGGAGCCTATGGAAAAACGCCAGCAACGCGGCCT
TTTTACGGTTCCTGGCCTTTTGCTGGCCTTTTGCTCACATGTTCTTTCCTGCGTTATCCCCTGATTCTGT
GGATAACCGTAGTCGGTCTCACCCTGAATTCGCATCTAGAATAAATCGCAGCCAAGTGAGTGAATAGATG
ACGCACCACGGTCAGACACGGCCACATCGTATCTCACAGGAGCAAGCGCGATAGGAGCACTCACACATAG
TACGGTGATCCGCTGACTCCTTTGCCCAAATAAGACGTGAGCCCGTCTCAGATGCACACACTGGCTTAAG
ATGACGGGACCCTGTAAACGTGTCCGCCTTGCCACTTTGTGCAATATTTAGCTCCTTCAGTAGAGGGCGC
TGCAGGAACATGTCAGGAGGGGGCCTTCTCTTCCGGATTCTGGATTCTGGTATACACTTGGAGCGTGGCA
TTTGGGGGACAGCCACTGGTGCGCAGCCCCATCAAGTTTTGGTGGCATCCCTAACGTGAGACCAGACCAA
TAAAAAACGCCCGGCGGCAACCGAGCGTTCTGAACAAATCCAGATGGAGTTCTGAGGTCATTACTGGATC
TATCAACAGGAGTCCAAGCGAGCTCGATATCAAATTACGCCCCGCCCTGCCACTCATCGCAGTACTGTTG
TAATTCATTAAGCATTCTGCCGACATGGAAGCCATCACAAACGGCATGATGAACCTGAATCGCCAGCGGC
ATCAGCACCTTGTCGCCTTGCGTATAATATTTGCCCATGGTGAAAACGGGGGCGAAGAAGTTGTCCATAT
TGGCCACGTTTAAATCAAAACTGGTGAAACTCACCCAGGGATTGGCTGAAACGAAAAACATATTCTCAAT
AAACCCTTTAGGGAAATAGGCCAGGTTTTCACCGTAACACGCCACATCTTGCGAATATATGTGTAGAAAC
TGCCGGAAATCGTCGTGGTATTCACTCCAGAGCGATGAAAACGTTTCAGTTTGCTCATGGAAAACGGTGT
AACAAGGGTGAACACTATCCCATATCACCAGCTCACCGTCTTTCATTGCCATACGAAATTCCGGATGAGC
ATTCATCAGGCGGGCAAGAATGTGAATAAAGGCCGGATAAAACTTGTGCTTATTTTTCTTTACGGTCTTT
AAAAAGGCCGTAATATCCAGCTGAACGGTCTGGTTATAGGTACATTGAGCAACTGACTGAAATGCCTCAA
AATGTTCTTTACGATGCCATTGGGATATATCAACGGTGGTATATCCAGTGATTTTTTTCTCCATTTTAGC
TTCCTTAGCTCCTGAAAATCTCGATAACTCAAAAAATACGCCCGGTAGTGATCTTATTTCATTATGGTGA
AAGTTGGAACCTCTTACGTGCCCGATCAATCATGACCAAAATCCCTTAACGTGAGTTTTCGTTCCACTGA
GCGTCAGACCCCGTAGAAAAGATCAAAGGATCTTCTTGAGATCCTTTTTTTCTGCGCGTAATCTGCTGCT
TGCAAACAAAAAAACCACCGCTACCAGCGGTGGTTTGTTTGCCGGATCAAGAGCTACCAACTCTTTTTCC
GAAGGTAACTGGCTTCAGCAGAGCGCAGATACCAAATACTGTTCTTCTAGTGTAGCCGTAGTTAGGCCAC
CACTTCAAGAACT
Features (pLannotate 1.2.2; 4 found; start..end, strand, type, name):
    910..944     -  terminator     lambda t0 terminator: minimal transcription terminator from phage lambda (Scholtissek and Grosse, 1987)
   1018..1674    -  CDS            cat: CAT_ECOLX - Experimental evidence at protein level: Swiss-Prot protein existence level 1. This enzyme is an effector of chloramphenicol resistance in bacteria. From Escherichia coli. This protein is used as a marker in many commonly used cloning vectors, such as pACYC184.
   1675..1772    -  promoter       cat promoter: promoter of the E. coli cat gene encoding chloramphenicol acetyltransferase
   1856..401     +  rep_origin     ori (across the origin): high-copy-number ColE1/pMB1/pBR322/pUC origin of replication
