[The description below was written by a language model from this plasmid's Addgene catalogue record and pLannotate feature annotations shown in this document.]
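Description:
MTK1_024 is a small (about 2 kb) part plasmid from the Mammalian Toolkit (MTK), a hierarchical modular cloning system for building genetic circuits for mammalian cells. It is catalogued as a mammalian expression vector, but the plasmid itself is a storage and donor vector rather than an expression construct. It is built on the MTK0_027 part-entry backbone and propagated in E. coli. The annotated features are all bacterial housekeeping elements: a high-copy ColE1/pUC-type origin of replication, and a chloramphenicol acetyltransferase (cat) gene with its native promoter, followed by a lambda t0 terminator. The cat gene confers the chloramphenicol resistance used for selection. No mammalian promoter, coding sequence or selection marker is annotated.

The payload is a synthetic "Connector L2-C3 insulator" insert, which was cloned into the backbone through BsmBI sites that were destroyed in the process. The automated feature table does not annotate it, so it presumably lies in the unannotated stretch between the origin and the terminator. In the MTK scheme, Type 1 parts are 5′ assembly connectors. They sit at the upstream end of a transcriptional unit and determine how that unit joins its neighbours when several units are combined into a multi-gene plasmid. ConL2 is one such left-hand connector. Here it is coupled to the human C3 insulator, a sequence taken from a published set of insulator elements. Insulators of this kind are generally used to buffer a transcriptional unit from neighbouring regulatory elements or surrounding chromatin. The plasmid is therefore used as a Type 1 part when an insulated 5′ boundary is wanted for a transcriptional unit in an MTK assembly.
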