Addgene plasmid #123686: MTK1_024
Purpose: Encodes ConL2 and human C3 insulator as a Type 1 part to be used in the MTK system
Depositing lab: Hana El-Samad. Depositing organization: University of California, San Francisco (UCSF). Publication: A Toolkit for Rapid Modular Construction of Biological Circuits in Mammalian Cells. Fonseca JP, Bonny AR, Kumar GR, Ng AH, Town J, Wu QC, Aslankoohi E, Chen SY, Dods G, Harrigan P, Osimiri LC, Kistler AL, El-Samad H. ACS Synth Biol. 2019 Nov 15;8(11):2593-2606. doi: 10.1021/acssynbio.9b00322. Epub 2019 Nov 5. PubMed 31686495.
Backbone
  Vector backbone: MTK0_027
  Vector type: Mammalian Expression
Growth in bacteria
  Bacterial resistance: Chloramphenicol, 25 μg/mL
  Growth temperature: 37°C
  Growth strain: DH5alpha
  Copy number: Unknown
Gene/Insert
  Gene/Insert name: Connector L2-C3 insulator
  Species: Synthetic
  Cloning method: Restriction Enzyme; 5′ cloning site BsmBI (destroyed during cloning); 3′ cloning site BsmBI (destroyed during cloning)
Terms and licenses: Academic/Nonprofit Terms; Industry Terms: Not Available to Industry
Depositor comments: Type 1 parts are 5' assembly connectors in the MTK. Insulator sequences from https://doi.org/10.1038/nbt.3062 Please visit https://www.biorxiv.org/content/10.1101/506188v2 for BioRxiv preprint
How to cite: MTK1_024 was a gift from Hana El-Samad (Addgene plasmid # 123686 ; http://n2t.net/addgene:123686 ; RRID:Addgene_123686)
